>Addgene plasmid #118053 | p2xp53_RE | addgene full sequence | sequence record 241026 | Addgene NGS Result
CGCTTACAATTTTAACATTGTAGAAACGCATGTAAAACGACGGCCAGTGAATTGTAATACGACTCACTAT
AGGGTGAATTCCGCTTAGGACCTTAGATATTGATCTCAAGGTCTCGGGGAAGGCAAGGCCAGGCAAGTCC
AGGCAAGGCACAGCATGCTTAGACATGTTCTGTACTCCCGAGACCACTCATCGCCCAATCACTAGTGAAT
TCGTTCTATAGTGTCACCTAAATACCATAGAGCCGTTGGTCATAGCTGTTTCCTGTCCAGGCATCATGAC
ACGGTTATCCACAGAATCAGGGGATAACGCAGGAAAGAACATGTGAGCAAAAGGCCAGCAAAAGGCCAGG
AACCGTAAAAAGGCCGCGTTGCTGGCGTTTTTCCATAGGCTCCGCCCCCCTGACGAGCATCACAAAAATC
GACGCTCAAGTCAGAGGTGGCGAAACCCGACAGGACTATAAAGATACCAGGCGTTTCCCCCTGGAAGCTC
CCTCGTGCGCTCTCCTGTTCCGACCCTGCCGCTTACCGGATACCTGTCCGCCTTTCTCCCTTCGGGAAGC
GTGGCGCTTTCTCATAGCTCACGCTGTAGGTATCTCAGTTCGGTGTAGGTCGTTCGCTCCAAGCTGGGCT
GTGTGCACGAACCCCCCGTTCAGCCCGACCGCTGCGCCTTATCCGGTAACTATCGTCTTGAGTCCAACCC
GGTAAGACACGACTTATCGCCACTGGCAGCAGCCACTGGTAACAGGATTAGCAGAGCGAGGTATGTAGGC
GGTGCTACAGAGTTCTTGAAGTGGTGGCCTAACTACGGCTACACTAGAAGAACAGTATTTGGTATCTGCG
CTCTGCTGAAGCCAGTTACCTTCGGAAAAAGAGTTGGTAGCTCTTGATCCGGCAAACAAACCACCGCTGG
TAGCGGTGGTTTTTTTGTTTGCAAGCAGCAGATTACGCGCAGAAAAAAAGGATCTCAAGAAGATCCTTTG
ATCTTTTCTACGGGGTCTGACGCTCAGTGGAACGAAAACTCACGTTAAGGGATTTTGGTCATGAGATTAT
CAAAAAGGATCTTCACCTAGATCCTTTTGTGATGATCGGCACGTAAGAGGTTCCAACTTTCACCATAATG
AAATAAGATCACTACCGGGCGTATTTTTTGAGTTATCGAGATTTTCAGGAGCTAAGGAAGCTAAAATGGA
GAAAAAAATCACTGGATATACCACCGTTGATATATCCCAATGGCATCGTAAAGAACATTTTGAGGCATTT
CAGTCAGTTGCTCAATGTACCTATAACCAGACCGTTCAGCTGGATATTACGGCCTTTTTAAAGACCGTAA
AGAAAAATAAGCACAAGTTTTATCCGGCCTTTATTCACATTCTTGCCCGCCTGATGAATGCTCATCCGGA
ATTCCGTATGGCAATGAAAGACGGTGAGCTGGTGATATGGGATAGTGTTCACCCTTGTTACACCGTTTTC
CATGAGCAAACTGAAACGTTTTCATCGCTCTGGAGTGAATACCACGACGATTTCCGGCAGTTTCTACACA
TATATTCGCAAGATGTGGCGTGTTACGGTGAAAACCTGGCCTATTTCCCTAAAGGGTTTATTGAGAATAT
GTTTTTCGTGTCAGCCAATCCCTGGGTGAGTTTCACCAGTTTTGATTTAAACGTGGCCAATATGGACAAC
TTCTTCGCCCCCGTTTTCACCATGGGCAAATATTATACGCAAGGCGACAAGGTGCTGATGCCGCTGGCGA
TTCAGGTTCATCATGCCGTTTGTGATGGCTTCCATGTCGGCAGAATGCTTAATGAATTACAACAGTACTG
CGATGAGTGGCAGGGCGGGGCGTAATTTTTTTAAGGCAGTTATTGGTGCCCTTAAACGCCTGGTTGCTAC
GCCTGAATAAGTGATAATAAGCGGATGAATGGCAGAAATTCGATGATAAGCTGTCAAACATGATGT
[125 nt withheld, positions 1957-2081]
C
[91 nt withheld, positions 2083-2173]
AGGGTGATGGTTCACGTAGTGGGCCAGCGCCCTGATAGACGGTTTTTCGCCCTTTGACGTTGGAGTCCAC
GTTCTTT
[37 nt withheld, positions 2251-2287]
ACCCTATCTCGGTCTATTCTTTTGATTTATAAGGGATTTTGCCGATTTCGGCCTATTGGTTAAAAAATGA
GCTGATTTAACAAAAATTTAACGCGAATTTTAACAAAATATTAA
Features (pLannotate 1.2.2; 8 found; start..end, strand, type, name):
     31..52      -  CDS            lacZα (fragment): LacZα fragment of β-galactosidase; lacZ fragment
     55..73      +  promoter       T7 promoter: promoter for bacteriophage T7 RNA polymerase
    215..233     -  promoter       SP6 promoter: promoter for bacteriophage SP6 RNA polymerase
    380..968     -  rep_origin     ori: high-copy-number ColE1/pMB1/pBR322/pUC origin of replication
   1083..1185    +  promoter       cat promoter: promoter of the E. coli cat gene encoding chloramphenicol acetyltransferase
   1186..1842    +  CDS            cat: CAT_ECOLX - Experimental evidence at protein level: Swiss-Prot protein existence level 1. This enzyme is an effector of chloramphenicol resistance in bacteria. From Escherichia coli. This protein is used as a marker in many commonly used cloning vectors, such as pACYC184.
   1930..1947    -  promoter       tet promoter (fragment): E. coli promoter for tetracycline efflux protein gene
   1958..12      +  rep_origin     f1 ori (across the origin) (sequence partly withheld): f1 bacteriophage origin of replication; arrow indicates direction of (+) strand synthesis
