[The description below was written by a language model from this plasmid's Addgene catalogue record and pLannotate feature annotations shown in this document.]
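Description:
p2xp53_RE is a small (about 2.4 kb) GoldenBraid part-domestication plasmid built on pUPD, a self-made entry vector derived from pBluescriptSK and modified to carry chloramphenicol resistance. It is a bacterial cloning and storage vector rather than an expression construct. It replicates at high copy in E. coli from a ColE1/pUC-type origin and is selected through the cat gene, which is driven by its own cat promoter. The feature table also shows an f1 phage origin spanning the sequence start, a short tet promoter fragment, and a residual lacZα fragment. T7 and SP6 promoters lie between positions 55 and 233 and appear to flank the cloning region, although the insert itself is not annotated in the table.

The payload is a 58 bp synthetic element containing two copies of the human p53 DNA binding motif, catalogued as an operator/DNA response element part. It was inserted through BsmBI sites that were destroyed during cloning, and according to the depositor it can be released with BsaI. This is the usual GoldenBraid scheme, in which type IIS digestion releases a standardized part with defined overhangs for ordered assembly into transcriptional units. The plasmid contains no minimal promoter, reporter or terminator, so the response element has to be combined with such parts in downstream assemblies before it can function. The associated publication describes multiplexed luciferase assays that monitor several cellular pathways at once, which suggests the part is meant for building p53-responsive reporter units, though the record does not describe the specific final constructs.
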