Addgene plasmid #118053: p2xp53_RE
Purpose: GBPart - Operator/DNA Response element - 2 copies of the p53 DNA binding motif
Depositing lab: Koen Venken. Depositing organization: Baylor College of Medicine. Publication: Examining multiple cellular pathways at once using multiplex hextuple luciferase assaying. Sarrion-Perdigones A, Chang L, Gonzalez Y, Gallego-Flores T, Young DW, Venken KJT. Nat Commun. 2019 Dec 13;10(1):5710. doi: 10.1038/s41467-019-13651-y. PubMed 31836712.
Backbone
  Vector backbone: pUPD
  Backbone manufacturer: Self made; Derived from pBluescriptSK
  Backbone size w/o insert (bp): 2343
  Total vector size (bp): 2401
  Modifications to backbone: Chloramphenicol Resistance
  Vector type: Synthetic Biology ; Domestication of DNA parts for GoldenBraid asembly
Growth in bacteria
  Bacterial resistance: Chloramphenicol, 25 μg/mL
  Growth temperature: 37°C
  Growth strain: DH5alpha
  Copy number: High Copy
Gene/Insert
  Gene/Insert name: 2 copies of the p53 DNA binding motif (alt name: 2xp53_RE)
  Species: H. sapiens (human), Synthetic
  Insert size (bp): 58
  Cloning method: Restriction Enzyme; 5′ cloning site BsmBI (destroyed during cloning); 3′ cloning site BsmBI (destroyed during cloning)
  Sequencing primers: 5′ gtaaaacgacggccagt; 3′ gtcatagctgtttcctg
Terms and licenses: Academic/Nonprofit Terms; Industry Terms: Not Available to Industry
Depositor comments: Insert can be released with BsaI
How to cite: p2xp53_RE was a gift from Koen Venken (Addgene plasmid # 118053 ; http://n2t.net/addgene:118053 ; RRID:Addgene_118053)
